Addgene plasmid #123521: pMK-atpB 5'UTR +10 (functional)
Purpose: MoChlo kit
Depositing lab: Scott Lenaghan & C. Neal Stewart. Depositing organization: University of Tennessee Institute of Agriculture. Publication: MoChlo: A versatile modular cloning toolbox for chloroplast biotechnology. Occhialini A, Piatek A, Pfotenhauer AC, Frazier TP, Stewart CN, Lenaghan S. Plant Physiol. 2019 Jan 24. pii: pp.18.01220. doi: 10.1104/pp.18.01220. PubMed 30679266.
Backbone
  Vector backbone: pMK-RQ
  Vector type: Synthetic Biology
Growth in bacteria
  Bacterial resistance: Kanamycin, 50 μg/mL
  Growth temperature: 37°C
  Growth strain: Top10
  Copy number: High Copy
Gene/Insert
  Gene/Insert name: atpB 5'UTR +10 (functional)
  Cloning method: Restriction Enzyme; 5′ cloning site Unknown (unknown if destroyed)
Terms and licenses: Academic/Nonprofit Terms; Industry Terms: Not Available to Industry
Depositor comments: All inserts have been produced by gene synthesis and cloned in the indicated backbone vector. The insert is a chloroplast 5'UTR fusion designed for Golden-Gate cloning. The Original Material was developed in the performance of research that was funded by Grant Nos. ARPA-E: DE-AR000660 & DARPA: D17AC00016.
How to cite: pMK-atpB 5'UTR +10 (functional) was a gift from Scott Lenaghan & C. Neal Stewart (Addgene plasmid # 123521 ; http://n2t.net/addgene:123521 ; RRID:Addgene_123521)
