[The description below was written by a language model from this plasmid's Addgene catalogue record.]
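Description:
pMK-atpB 5'UTR +10 (functional) is a small synthetic-biology part plasmid belonging to the MoChlo kit, a modular cloning toolbox for chloroplast biotechnology. It is built on the pMK-RQ backbone, a gene-synthesis carrier vector, and is maintained in E. coli as a high-copy plasmid under kanamycin selection. The record does not list the origin of replication or any other backbone features, and no feature table is provided, so the detailed layout of the vector cannot be described beyond these catalogue fields.

The insert was made by gene synthesis and is described as a chloroplast 5'UTR fusion formatted for Golden Gate cloning. The name indicates that it derives from the 5' untranslated region of atpB, the plastid gene encoding the beta subunit of ATP synthase. The "+10" suffix most likely means that the UTR is extended by a short stretch from the start of the native coding region, a common design in plastid engineering because sequences just downstream of the start codon can strongly affect translation efficiency. However, the record does not define the suffix, nor does it state the source species, the exact meaning of "functional", or the Type IIS enzyme and overhangs that flank the part.

In use, this plasmid serves as a basic-level regulatory part rather than an expression construct in its own right. The 5'UTR module would be released and joined in a one-pot Golden Gate reaction with promoter, coding sequence and 3'UTR parts to assemble transcription units, which are then built into chloroplast transformation vectors for transgene expression in plastids.
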