>Addgene plasmid #123521 | pMK-atpB 5'UTR +10 (functional) | depositor partial sequence | sequence record 235665 | atpB 5'UTR +10 (functional)
CAAATGAAAGACTTTCTCAAGATTCTGATTCATCCACTTGAGATTTTAAAATTAAAATAGGTTGGGTGGG
CTTGCAAATTCACTCAGTCTCAGTGAATAAGTAAACAATTGAATCGGTTCAATTGCATGGTGCCAACGAA
ATCGAGTGCTAATTCCCATTTTATTGAATTAACCGATCGACGTGCTAGCGGACATTTATTTTGAATTCGA
TAATTTTTGCAAAAACATTTCGACATATTTATTTATTTTATTATTATGAGAATCA
