LOCUS       Exported 2583 bp ds-DNA circular SYN 13-MAY-2021
DEFINITION  MoChlo kit.
ACCESSION   .
VERSION     .
KEYWORDS    pMK-atpB 5'UTR +10 (functional)
SOURCE      synthetic DNA construct
  ORGANISM  synthetic DNA construct
REFERENCE   1 (bases 1 to 2583)
  AUTHORS   Occhialini A, Piatek A, Pfotenhauer AC, Frazier TP, Stewart CN,
            Lenaghan S
  TITLE     MoChlo: A versatile modular cloning toolbox for chloroplast
            biotechnology.
  JOURNAL   Plant Physiol. 2019 Jan 24. pii: pp.18.01220. doi:
            10.1104/pp.18.01220.
  PUBMED    30679266
REFERENCE   2 (bases 1 to 2583)
  AUTHORS   .
  TITLE     Direct Submission
  JOURNAL   Exported May 13, 2021 from SnapGene Server 1.1.58
            http://www.snapgene.com
FEATURES             Location/Qualifiers
     source          1..2583
                     /organism="synthetic DNA construct"
                     /mol_type="other DNA"
     primer_bind     278..300
                     /label=M13/pUC Forward
                     /note="In lacZ gene"
     primer_bind     292..309
                     /label=M13 Forward
                     /note="In lacZ gene. Also called M13-F20 or M13 (-21)
                     Forward"
     primer_bind     293..309
                     /label=M13 fwd
                     /note="common sequencing primer, one of multiple similar
                     variants"
     primer_bind     320..339
                     /label=T7
                     /note="T7 promoter, forward primer"
     promoter        320..338
                     /label=T7 promoter
                     /note="promoter for bacteriophage T7 RNA polymerase"
     CDS             343..354
                     /codon_start=1
                     /product="Factor Xa recognition and cleavage site"
                     /label=Factor Xa site
                     /translation="IEGR"
     primer_bind     complement(789..806)
                     /label=L4440
                     /note="L4440 vector, forward primer"
     rep_origin      complement(899..1487)
                     /direction=LEFT
                     /label=ori
                     /note="high-copy-number ColE1/pMB1/pBR322/pUC origin of
                     replication"
     primer_bind     complement(979..998)
                     /label=pBR322ori-F
                     /note="pBR322 origin, forward primer"
     CDS             complement(1661..2455)
                     /codon_start=1
                     /product="aminoglycoside phosphotransferase"
                     /label=NeoR/KanR
                     /note="confers resistance to neomycin, kanamycin, and G418
                     (Geneticin(R))"
                     /translation="MIEQDGLHAGSPAAWVERLFGYDWAQQTIGCSDAAVFRLSAQGRP
                     VLFVKTDLSGALNELQDEAARLSWLATTGVPCAAVLDVVTEAGRDWLLLGEVPGQDLLS
                     SHLAPAEKVSIMADAMRRLHTLDPATCPFDHQAKHRIERARTRMEAGLVDQDDLDEEHQ
                     GLAPAELFARLKASMPDGEDLVVTHGDACLPNIMVENGRFSGFIDCGRLGVADRYQDIA
                     LATRDIAEELGGEWADRFLVLYGIAAPDSQRIAFYRLLDEFF"
     promoter        complement(2456..2560)
                     /gene="bla"
                     /label=AmpR promoter
ORIGIN
        1 ctaaattgta agcgttaata ttttgttaaa attcgcgtta aatttttgtt aaatcagctc
       61 attttttaac caataggccg aaatcggcaa aatcccttat aaatcaaaag aatagaccga
      121 gatagggttg agtggccgct acagggcgct cccattcgcc attcaggctg cgcaactgtt
      181 gggaagggcg tttcggtgcg ggcctcttcg ctattacgcc agctggcgaa agggggatgt
      241 gctgcaaggc gattaagttg ggtaacgcca gggttttccc agtcacgacg ttgtaaaacg
      301 acggccagtg agcgcgacgt aatacgactc actatagggc gaattgaagg aaggccgtca
      361 aggccgcatc aacgagctcg gtctcatact caaatgaaag actttctcaa gattctgatt
      421 catccacttg agattttaaa attaaaatag gttgggtggg cttgcaaatt cactcagtct
      481 cagtgaataa gtaaacaatt gaatcggttc aattgcatgg tgccaacgaa atcgagtgct
      541 aattcccatt ttattgaatt aaccgatcga cgtgctagcg gacatttatt ttgaattcga
      601 taatttttgc aaaaacattt cgacatattt atttatttta ttattatgag aatcaaatgt
      661 gagaccggta ccctctgggc ctcatgggcc ttcctttcac tgcccgcttt ccagtcggga
      721 aacctgtcgt gccagctgca ttaacatggt catagctgtt tccttgcgta ttgggcgctc
      781 tccgcttcct cgctcactga ctcgctgcgc tcggtcgttc gggtaaagcc tggggtgcct
      841 aatgagcaaa aggccagcaa aaggccagga accgtaaaaa ggccgcgttg ctggcgtttt
      901 tccataggct ccgcccccct gacgagcatc acaaaaatcg acgctcaagt cagaggtggc
      961 gaaacccgac aggactataa agataccagg cgtttccccc tggaagctcc ctcgtgcgct
     1021 ctcctgttcc gaccctgccg cttaccggat acctgtccgc ctttctccct tcgggaagcg
     1081 tggcgctttc tcatagctca cgctgtaggt atctcagttc ggtgtaggtc gttcgctcca
     1141 agctgggctg tgtgcacgaa ccccccgttc agcccgaccg ctgcgcctta tccggtaact
     1201 atcgtcttga gtccaacccg gtaagacacg acttatcgcc actggcagca gccactggta
     1261 acaggattag cagagcgagg tatgtaggcg gtgctacaga gttcttgaag tggtggccta
     1321 actacggcta cactagaaga acagtatttg gtatctgcgc tctgctgaag ccagttacct
     1381 tcggaaaaag agttggtagc tcttgatccg gcaaacaaac caccgctggt agcggtggtt
     1441 tttttgtttg caagcagcag attacgcgca gaaaaaaagg atctcaagaa gatcctttga
     1501 tcttttctac ggggtctgac gctcagtgga acgaaaactc acgttaaggg attttggtca
     1561 tgagattatc aaaaaggatc ttcacctaga tccttttaaa ttaaaaatga agttttaaat
     1621 caatctaaag tatatatgag taaacttggt ctgacagtta ttagaaaaat tcatccagca
     1681 gacgataaaa cgcaatacgc tggctatccg gtgccgcaat gccatacagc accagaaaac
     1741 gatccgccca ttcgccgccc agttcttccg caatatcacg ggtggccagc gcaatatcct
     1801 gataacgatc cgccacgccc agacggccgc aatcaataaa gccgctaaaa cggccatttt
     1861 ccaccataat gttcggcagg cacgcatcac catgggtcac caccagatct tcgccatccg
     1921 gcatgctcgc tttcagacgc gcaaacagct ctgccggtgc caggccctga tgttcttcat
     1981 ccagatcatc ctgatccacc aggcccgctt ccatacgggt acgcgcacgt tcaatacgat
     2041 gtttcgcctg atgatcaaac ggacaggtcg ccgggtccag ggtatgcaga cgacgcatgg
     2101 catccgccat aatgctcact ttttctgccg gcgccagatg gctagacagc agatcctgac
     2161 ccggcacttc gcccagcagc agccaatcac ggcccgcttc ggtcaccaca tccagcaccg
     2221 ccgcacacgg aacaccggtg gtggccagcc agctcagacg cgccgcttca tcctgcagct
     2281 cgttcagcgc accgctcaga tcggttttca caaacagcac cggacgaccc tgcgcgctca
     2341 gacgaaacac cgccgcatca gagcagccaa tggtctgctg cgcccaatca tagccaaaca
     2401 gacgttccac ccacgctgcc gggctacccg catgcaggcc atcctgttca atcatactct
     2461 tcctttttca atattattga agcatttatc agggttattg tctcatgagc ggatacatat
     2521 ttgaatgtat ttagaaaaat aaacaaatag gggttccgcg cacatttccc cgaaaagtgc
     2581 cac
//
